>Addgene plasmid #30726 | pBS-F3-GAG | depositor partial sequence | sequence record 14136 | Author sequence
GGTACCCGCCCATATGCTTGCCCTGTCGAGTCCTGCGATCGCCGCTTTTCTCGCTCGGATGAGCTTACCC
GCCATATCCGCATCCATACCGGTCAGAAGCCCTTCCAGTGTCGAATCTGTATGCGTAACTTCAGTCGTAG
TGACCACCTTACCACCCACATCCGCACCCACACAGGCGAGAAGCCTTTTGCATGCGACATCTGCGGCAGG
AAGTTCGCGCGCTCTGACAACCTCACCCGTCACACCAAGATCCACACGGGTGAGAAATAATCTAGA
