>Addgene plasmid #30726 | pBS-F3-GAG | addgene partial sequence | sequence record 36387 | T7 5'-TAATACGACTCACTATAGGG-3'
CTTGCCCTGTCGAGTCCTGCGATCGCCGCTTTTCTCGCTCGGATGAGCTTACCCGCCATATCCGCATCCA
TACCGGTCAGAAGCCCTTCCAGTGTCGAATCTGTATGCGTAACTTCAGTCGTAGTGACCACCTTACCACC
CACATCCGCACCCACACAGGCGAGAAGCCTTTTGCATGCGACATCTGCGGCAGGAAGTTCGCGCGCTCTG
ACAACCTCACCCGTCACACCAAGATCCACACGGGTGAGAAATAATCTAGAGCGGCCGCCACCGCGGTGGA
GCTCCAGCTTTTGTTCCCTTTAGTGAGGGTTAATTGCGCGCTTGGCGTAATCATGGTCATAGCTGTTTCC
TGTGTGAAATTGTTATCCGCTCACAATTCCACACAACATACGAGCCGGAAGCATAAAGTGTAAAGCCTGG
GGTGCCTAATGAGTGAGCTAACTCACATTAATTGCGTTGCGCTCACTGCCCGCTTTCCAGTCGGGAAACC
TGTCGTGCCAGCTGCATTAATGAATCGGCCAACGCGCGGGGAGAGGCGGTTTGCGTATTGGGCGCTCTTC
CGCTTCCTCGCTCACTGACTCGCTGCGCTCGGTCGTTCGGCTGCGGCGAGCGGTATCAGCTCACTCAAAG
GCGGTAATACGGTTATCCACAGAATCAGGGGATAACGCAGGAAAGAACATGTGAGCAAAAGGCCAGCAAA
AGGCCAGGAACCGTAAAAAGGCCGCGTTGCTGGCGTTTTTCCATAGGCTCCGCCC
