[The description below was written by a language model from this plasmid's Addgene catalogue record.]
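Description:
pBS-F3-GAG is a small bacterial cloning plasmid built on the pBlueScript II SK(+) backbone (about 2.9 kb without insert). It is maintained in E. coli as a high-copy plasmid under ampicillin selection. As a standard pBluescript-type phagemid, the backbone would be expected to carry a pUC-derived origin, an f1 origin and a multiple cloning site flanked by T7 and T3 promoter/primer sites. No feature table accompanies this record, however, so these elements are inferred from the backbone name rather than confirmed by annotation.

The payload is a 276 bp insert named "F3 GAG", cloned by restriction digestion between KpnI at the 5′ end and XbaI at the 3′ end. Both sites were retained, so the fragment can be excised again. The insert can be sequenced from the flanking T7 and T3 primer sites. The record does not describe the insert further. The name and the associated publication, which concerns modularly assembled zinc-finger nucleases in zebrafish, suggest that it encodes a zinc-finger module for the finger 3 position that recognises the DNA triplet GAG. This reading is an interpretation rather than a stated fact.

No expression promoter, tag or reporter for use in eukaryotic cells is recorded, which fits the plasmid's classification as a cloning vector. It most likely serves as one member of an archive of single-finger modules, from which fragments are excised or amplified and combined with other finger positions to build multi-finger DNA-binding arrays. Those arrays would then be moved into separate nuclease expression vectors for targeted gene disruption.
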