Addgene plasmid #30726: pBS-F3-GAG
Depositing lab: Nathan Lawson & Scot Wolfe. Depositing organization: University of Massachusetts, Worcester. Publication: Evaluation and application of modularly assembled zinc-finger nucleases in zebrafish. Zhu C, Smith T, McNulty J, Rayla AL, Lakshmanan A, Siekmann AF, Buffardi M, Meng X, Shin J, Padmanabhan A, Cifuentes D, Giraldez AJ, Look AT, Epstein JA, Lawson ND, Wolfe SA. Development. 2011 Oct;138(20):4555-64. 10.1242/dev.066779 PubMed 21937602.
Backbone
  Vector backbone: pBlueScript II SK(+)
  Backbone size w/o insert (bp): 2877
  Vector type: Cloning vector
Growth in bacteria
  Bacterial resistance: Ampicillin, 100 μg/mL
  Growth temperature: 37°C
  Growth strain: DH5alpha
  Growth instructions: XL1Blue
  Copy number: High Copy
Gene/Insert
  Gene/Insert name: F3 GAG
  Insert size (bp): 276
  Cloning method: Restriction Enzyme; 5′ cloning site KpnI (not destroyed); 3′ cloning site XbalI (not destroyed)
  Sequencing primers: 5′ T7; 3′ T3
Terms and licenses: Academic/Nonprofit Terms; Industry Terms: Not Available to Industry
How to cite: pBS-F3-GAG was a gift from Nathan Lawson & Scot Wolfe (Addgene plasmid # 30726 ; http://n2t.net/addgene:30726 ; RRID:Addgene_30726)
